>Addgene plasmid #58051 | tdTurboRFP-Clathrin-15 | depositor partial sequence | sequence record 89187 | insert sequence
GACGTCAGATCCGCTAGCGCTACCGGTCGCCACCATGAGCGAGCTGATCAAGGAGAACATGCACATGAAG
CTGTACATGGAGGGCACCGTGAACAACCACCACTTCAAGTGCACATCCGAGGGCGAAGGCAAGCCCTACG
AGGGCACCCAGACCATGAAGATCAAGGTGGTCGAGGGCGGCCCTCTCCCCTTCGCCTTCGACATCCTGGC
TACCAGCTTCATGTACGGCAGCAAAGCCTTCATCAACCACACCCAGGGCATCCCCGACTTCTTTAAGCAG
TCCTTCCCTGAGGGCTTCACATGGGAGAGAATCACCACATACGAAGACGGGGGCGTGCTGACCGCTACCC
AGGACACCAGCTTCCAGAACGGCTGCATCATCTACAACGTCAAGATCAACGGGGTGAACTTCCCATCCAA
CGGCCCTGTGATGCAGAAGAAAACACGCGGCTGGGAGGCCAACACCGAGATGCTGTACCCCGCTGACGGC
GGCCTGAGAGGCCACAGCCAGATGGCCCTGAAGCTCGTGGGCGGGGGCTACCTGCACTGCTCCTTCAAGA
CCACATACAGATCCAAGAAACCCGCTAAGAACCTCAAGATGCCCGGCTTCCACTTCGTGGACCACAGACT
GGAAAGAATCAAGGAGGCCGACAAAGAGACCTACGTCGAGCAGCACGAGATGGCTGTGGCCAAGTACTGC
GACCTCCCTAGCAAACTGGGGCACAGAGGGCATGGCACCGGCAGCACCGGCAGCGGCAGCTCCGGTACCG
CCTCCTCCGAGGACAACAACATGGCCATGAGCGAGCTGATCAAGGAGAACATGCACATGAAGCTGTACAT
GGAGGGCACCGTGAACAACCACCACTTCAAGTGCACATCCGAGGGCGAAGGCAAGCCCTACGAGGGCACC
CAGACCATGAAGATCAAGGTGGTCGAGGGCGGCCCTCTCCCCTTCGCCTTCGACATCCTGGCTACCAGCT
TCATGTACGGCAGCAAAGCCTTCATCAACCACACCCAGGGCATCCCCGACTTCTTTAAGCAGTCCTTCCC
TGAGGGCTTCACATGGGAGAGAATCACCACATACGAAGACGGGGGCGTGCTGACCGCTACCCAGGACACC
AGCTTCCAGAACGGCTGCATCATCTACAACGTCAAGATCAACGGGGTGAACTTCCCATCCAACGGCCCTG
TGATGCAGAAGAAAACACGCGGCTGGGAGGCCAACACCGAGATGCTGTACCCCGCTGACGGCGGCCTGAG
AGGCCACAGCCAGATGGCCCTGAAGCTCGTGGGCGGGGGCTACCTGCACTGCTCCTTCAAGACCACATAC
AGATCCAAGAAACCCGCTAAGAACCTCAAGATGCCCGGCTTCCACTTCGTGGACCACAGACTGGAAAGAA
TCAAGGAGGCCGACAAAGAGACCTACGTCGAGCAGCACGAGATGGCTGTGGCCAAGTACTGCGACCTCCC
TAGCAAACTGGGGCACAGAGATGAATCCGGACTCAGATCTCGAGCTCAAGCTTCGAATTCTGCAGTCGAC
ATGGCTGATGACTTTGGCTTCTTCTCGTCGTCGGAGAGTGGTGCCCCGGAGGCGGCGGAGGAGGACCCGG
CGGCCGCCTTCCTGGCCCAGCAGGAGAGCGAGATTGCAGGCATAGAGAACGACGAGGGCTTCGGGGCACC
TGCCGGCAGCCATGCGGCCCCCGCACAGCCGGGCCCCACGAGTGGGGCTGGTTCTGAGGACATGGGGACC
ACAGTCAATGGAGATGTGTTTCAGGAGGCCAACGGTCCTGCTGATGGCTACGCAGCCATTGCCCAGGCTG
ACAGGCTGACCCAGGAGCCTGAGAGCATCCGCAAGTGGCGAGAGGAGCAGAGGAAACGGCTGCAAGAGCT
GGATGCTGCATCTAAGGTCACGGAACAGGAATGGCGGGAGAAGGCCAAGAAGGACCTGGAGGAGTGGAAC
CAGCGCCAGAGTGAACAAGTAGAGAAGAACAAGATCAACAACCGGGCATCCGAGGAGGCTTTCGTGAAGG
AATCCAAGGAGGAGACCCCAGGCACAGAGTGGGAGAAGGTGGCCCAGCTATGTGACTTCAACCCCAAGAG
CAGCAAGCAGTGCAAAGATGTGTCCCGCCTGCGCTCGGTGCTCATGTCCCTGAAGCAGACGCCACTGTCC
CGCTAGGGATCCACCGGATCTAGATAACTGATCATAATCAGCCATACCACATTG
