>Addgene plasmid #58051 | tdTurboRFP-Clathrin-15 | addgene partial sequence | sequence record 105693 | SV40pA-R 5'-GAAATTTGTGATGCTATTGC-3'
ACAACAACAATTGCATTCATTTTATGTTTCAGGTTCAGGGGGAGGTGTGGGAGGTTTTTTAAAGCAAGTA
AAACCTCTACAAATGTGGTATGGCTGATTATGATCAGTTATCTAGATCCGGTGGATCCCTAGCGGGACAG
TGGCGTCTGCTTCAGGGACATGAGCACCGAGCGCAGGCGGGACACATCTTTGCACTGCTTGCTGCTCTTG
GGGTTGAAGTCACATAGCTGGGCCACCTTCTCCCACTCTGTGCCTGGGGTCTCCTCCTTGGATTCCTTCA
CGAAAGCCTCCTCGGATGCCCGGTTGTTGATCTTGTTCTTCTCTACTTGTTCACTCTGGCGCTGGTTCCA
CTCCTCCAGGTCCTTCTTGGCCTTCTCCCGCCATTCCTGTTCCGTGACCTTAGATGCAGCATCCAGCTCT
TGCAGCCGTTTCCTCTGCTCCTCTCGCCACTTGCGGATGCTCTCAGGCTCCTGGGTCAGCCTGTCAGCCT
GGGCAATGGCTGCGTAGCCATCAGCAGGACCGTTGGCCTCCTGAAACACATCTCCATTGACTGTGGTCCC
CATGTCCTCAGAACCAGCCCCACTCGTGGGGCCCGGCTGTGCGGGGGCCGCATGGCTGCCGGCAGGTGCC
CCGAAGCCCTCGTCGTTCTCTATGCCTGCAATCTCGCTCTCCTGCTGGGCCAGGAAGGCGGCCGCCGGGT
CCTCCTCCGCCGCCTCCGGGGCACCACTCTCCGACGACGAGAAGAAGCC
