[The description below was written by a language model from this plasmid's Addgene catalogue record.]
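Description:
tdTurboRFP-Clathrin-15 is a mammalian expression plasmid that produces a fluorescent fusion of human clathrin light chain B (CLTB) with tdTurboRFP, a tandem-dimer version of the red fluorescent protein TurboRFP. It is built on a tdTurboRFP backbone of about 4.75 kb (excluding the insert). Expression is driven by the CMV promoter, a strong constitutive promoter in most mammalian cell lines. The listed 3′ sequencing primer anneals in an SV40 polyadenylation signal, which suggests that transcripts are terminated by that element. The plasmid is maintained at high copy number in E. coli under kanamycin selection. It also carries a neomycin resistance marker, so transfected mammalian cells can be selected with G418, for example to derive stable lines.

The fusion is intended as a localization marker. Clathrin light chain is incorporated into the clathrin coat, so the red signal labels clathrin-coated pits and vesicles. This makes the construct suitable for imaging endocytosis and vesicle trafficking in fixed or living cells. The recorded spectral properties are an excitation maximum of 553 nm and an emission maximum of 576 nm, which places it in the orange-red range and allows it to be combined with green or cyan reporters in multicolour experiments.

The record does not state the orientation of the tag relative to clathrin. The order of the name suggests the fluorescent protein sits at the N-terminus, and the "15" may refer to a linker length, but neither point is confirmed in the entry. The cloning method is listed as unknown, and no feature table was supplied, so the origin of replication and other backbone elements cannot be described in detail.
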