Addgene plasmid #58051: tdTurboRFP-Clathrin-15
Purpose: Localization: Clathrin Vesicles, Excitation: 553, Emission: 576
Depositing lab: Michael Davidson. Depositing organization: Florida State University, Tallahassee.
Backbone
  Vector backbone: tdTurboRFP
  Backbone size w/o insert (bp): 4750
  Vector type: Mammalian Expression
  Selectable markers: Neomycin (select with G418)
Growth in bacteria
  Bacterial resistance: Kanamycin, 50 μg/mL
  Growth temperature: 37°C
  Growth strain: DH5alpha
  Copy number: High Copy
Gene/Insert
  Gene/Insert name: Clathrin (alt name: NM_001834.2)
  Species: H. sapiens (human)
  Entrez Gene: CLTB (a.k.a. LCB)
  Promoter: CMV
  Tag / fusion protein: tdTurboRFP
  Cloning method: Unknown
  Sequencing primers: 5′ CMV-F; 3′ SV40pA-R
Terms and licenses: Academic/Nonprofit Terms; Industry Terms
Depositor comments: . Excitation = 553; Emission = 576
How to cite: tdTurboRFP-Clathrin-15 was a gift from Michael Davidson (Addgene plasmid # 58051 ; http://n2t.net/addgene:58051 ; RRID:Addgene_58051)
